Addgene plasmid #180359: pTRIP TRE BI_SEPT9_i1-14-GFP10_GFP11-14-SEPT7 Gmut2
Purpose: mammalian co-expression of human SEPT9_i1 fused to GFP10 and of human SEPT7 Gmut2 fused to GFP11
Depositing lab: Manos Mavrakis. Depositing organization: CNRS UMR 7249, Institut Fresnel. Publication: Human septins organize as octamer-based filaments and mediate actin-membrane anchoring in cells. Martins CS, Taveneau C, Castro-Linares G, Baibakov M, Buzhinsky N, Eroles M, Milanovic V, Omi S, Pedelacq JD, Iv F, Bouillard L, Llewellyn A, Gomes M, Belhabib M, Kuzmic M, Verdier-Pinard P, Lee S, Badache A, Kumar S, Chandre C, Brasselet S, Rico F, Rossier O, Koenderink GH, Wenger J, Cabantous S, Mavrakis M. J Cell Biol. 2023 Mar 6;222(3):e202203016. doi: 10.1083/jcb.202203016. Epub 2022 Dec 23. PubMed 36562751.
Backbone
  Vector backbone: pTRIP TRE BI
  Vector type: Mammalian Expression, Lentiviral
Growth in bacteria
  Bacterial resistance: Ampicillin, 100 μg/mL
  Growth temperature: 37°C
  Growth strain: NEB Stable
  Copy number: High Copy
Gene/Insert 1
  Gene/Insert name: SEPTIN7 (alt name: SEPT7)
  Species: H. sapiens (human)
  Mutation: SEPT7 H279D
  Entrez Gene: SEPTIN7 (a.k.a. CDC10, CDC3, NBLA02942, SEPT7, SEPT7A)
  Promoter: bidirectional TRE
  Tag / fusion protein: GFP11 (N terminal on insert)
  Cloning method: Gibson Cloning
  Sequencing primers: 5′ n/a
Gene/Insert 2
  Gene/Insert name: SEPTIN 9 (alt names: SEPT9; SEPT9_i1)
  Species: H. sapiens (human)
  Entrez Gene: SEPTIN9 (a.k.a. AF17q25, MSF, MSF1, NAPB, PNUTL4, SEPT9, SINT1, SeptD1)
  Promoter: bidirectional TRE
  Tag / fusion protein: GFP10 (C terminal on insert)
  Cloning method: Gibson Cloning
  Sequencing primers: 5′ n/a
Gene/Insert 3
  Gene/Insert name: IRES-TagBFP
Terms and licenses: Academic/Nonprofit Terms; Industry Terms: Not Available to Industry
Depositor comments: Please visit https://doi.org/10.1101/2022.02.23.481653 for bioRxiv preprint.
How to cite: pTRIP TRE BI_SEPT9_i1-14-GFP10_GFP11-14-SEPT7 Gmut2 was a gift from Manos Mavrakis (Addgene plasmid # 180359 ; http://n2t.net/addgene:180359 ; RRID:Addgene_180359)
