[The description below was written by a language model from this plasmid's Addgene catalogue record and pLannotate feature annotations shown in this document.]
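Description:
pTRIP TRE BI_SEPT9_i1-14-GFP10_GFP11-14-SEPT7 Gmut2 is a 14.3 kb HIV-1-derived lentiviral transfer plasmid for tetracycline-regulated co-expression of two human septins in mammalian cells. It is maintained in E. coli through a high-copy ColE1/pUC-type origin with ampicillin resistance. The backbone also carries remnants of older vectors (pBR322 fragments and an SV40 promoter–gpt–SV40 small t intron/polyA unit). The viral portion includes LTR sequences with a self-inactivating ΔU3 3' LTR, the Ψ packaging signal with a partial gag region, the RRE for Rev-dependent RNA export, and the cPPT/CTS element that aids nuclear import of the provirus.

The payload is built around a bidirectional TRE promoter, in which tet operator repeats are flanked on both sides by minimal CMV promoters, so two transcripts are produced divergently when a Tet transactivator supplied separately is active. In one direction it drives SEPT9_i1 fused at its C-terminus to GFP10, followed by an EMCV IRES and TagBFP, which marks cells expressing the cassette in blue. In the other direction it drives SEPT7 carrying the H279D substitution ("Gmut2") with an N-terminal GFP11 tag, terminated by an SV40 poly(A) signal. The short fragments annotated as CyPet and superfolder GFP correspond to these GFP β-strand tags. The "14" in the name probably denotes the linkers between tag and septin, although the record does not define it. GFP10 and GFP11 are the two small strands of a tripartite split-GFP system, in which fluorescence is reconstituted with the complementary GFP1-9 fragment (not encoded here) only when the tagged partners associate. The construct therefore serves to test how the SEPT7 mutation affects the SEPT9–SEPT7 interaction in cells, in the context of work on septin octamer and filament assembly.
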