Features (pLannotate 1.2.2; 36 found; start..end, strand, type, name):
     51..1361    -  CDS            SEPTIN7: SEPT7_HUMAN - Also known as CDC10, SEPT7. Experimental evidence at protein level: Swiss-Prot protein existence level 1. Filament-forming cytoskeletal GTPase. Required for normal organization of the actin cytoskeleton. Required for normal progress through mitosis. Involved in cytokinesis. Required for normal association of CENPE with the kinetochore. Plays a role in ciliogenesis and collective cell movements. Forms a filamentous structure with SEPTIN12, SEPTIN6, SEPTIN2 and probably SEPTIN4 at the sperm annulus which is required for the structural integrity and motility of the sperm tail during
   1413..1466    -  CDS            CyPet (fragment): cyan fluorescent protein optimized for FRET with YPet (Nguyen and Daugherty, 2005) mammalian codon-optimized
   1492..1879    +  promoter       bidirectional TRE promoter: Tet-responsive bidirectional promoter PTight-BI, consisting of seven tet operator sequences flanked on each side by the minimal CMV promoter
   1906..3663    +  CDS            SEPTIN9: SEPT9_HUMAN - Also known as KIAA0991, MSF, SEPT9. Experimental evidence at protein level: Swiss-Prot protein existence level 1. Filament-forming cytoskeletal GTPase (By similarity). May play a role in cytokinesis (Potential). May play a role in the internalization of 2 intracellular microbial pathogens, Listeria monocytogenes and Shigella flexneri. From Homo sapiens (Human).
   3715..3768    +  CDS            Superfolder GFP (fragment): Superfolder GFP is a basic (constitutively fluorescent) green fluorescent protein published in 2005, derived from Aequorea victoria. It is reported to be a very rapidly-maturing weak dimer.
   3794..4354    +  misc_feature   IRES: internal ribosome entry site (IRES) of the encephalomyocarditis virus (EMCV)
   4360..5061    +  CDS            TagBFP: monomeric blue fluorescent protein mammalian codon-optimized
   5063..5263    +  CDS            nef (fragment): NEF_HV1Z2 - Experimental evidence at protein level: Swiss-Prot protein existence level 1. Extracellular Nef protein targets CD4(+) T-lymphocytes for apoptosis by interacting with CXCR4 surface receptors. From Human immunodeficiency virus type 1 group M subtype D (isolate Z2/CDC-Z34) (HIV-1).
   5265..5296    +  LTR            3' LTR (ΔU3) (fragment): self-inactivating 3' long terminal repeat (LTR) from HIV-1
   5344..5524    +  LTR            5' LTR (truncated): truncated 5' long terminal repeat (LTR) from HIV-1
   6486..6584    -  CDS            TBC1D5 (fragment): TBCD5_HUMAN - Also known as KIAA0210. Experimental evidence at protein level: Swiss-Prot protein existence level 1. May act as a GTPase-activating protein (GAP) for Rab family protein(s). May act as a GAP for RAB7A. Can displace RAB7A and retromer CSC subcomplex from the endosomal membrane to the cytosol; at least retromer displacement seems to require its catalytic activity (PubMed:19531583, PubMed:20923837). Required for retrograde transport of cargo proteins from endosomes to the trans-Golgi network (TGN); the function seems to require its catalytic activity. Involved in regulation of autop
   6990..7269    +  CDS            TcR (fragment): tetracycline efflux protein; tet; confers resistance to tetracycline
   7270..7318    -  misc_feature   bom (fragment): basis of mobility region from pBR322
   7420..7455    -  CDS            rop (fragment): Rop protein, which maintains plasmids at low copy number; rop
   7550..7654    +  promoter       AmpR promoter: bla
   7655..8515    +  CDS            AmpR: β-lactamase; bla; confers resistance to ampicillin, carbenicillin, and related antibiotics
   8686..9274    +  rep_origin     ori: high-copy-number ColE1/pMB1/pBR322/pUC origin of replication
   9457..9513    +  CDS            lacI (fragment): lac repressor; lacI; The lac repressor binds to the lac operator to inhibit transcription in E. coli. This inhibition can be relieved by adding lactose or isopropyl-β-D-thiogalactopyranoside (IPTG).
   9520..9849    +  promoter       SV40 promoter: SV40 enhancer and early promoter
  10049..10168   +  CDS            gpt (fragment): XGPT_ECOLI - Also known as gpp, gxu. Experimental evidence at protein level: Swiss-Prot protein existence level 1. Purine salvage pathway enzyme that catalyzes the transfer of the ribosyl-5-phosphate group from 5-phospho-alpha-D-ribose 1- diphosphate (PRPP) to the N9 position of the 6-oxopurines guanine and xanthine to form the corresponding ribonucleotides GMP (guanosine 5'- monophosphate) and XMP (xanthosine 5'-monophosphate), with the release of PPi. To a lesser extent, also acts on hypoxanthine (PubMed:9100006, PubMed:3886014). Does not ribophosphorylate adenine (PubMed:3886014). From Esch
  10168..10503   +  CDS            gpt (fragment): XGPT_ECOLI - Also known as gpp, gxu. Experimental evidence at protein level: Swiss-Prot protein existence level 1. Purine salvage pathway enzyme that catalyzes the transfer of the ribosyl-5-phosphate group from 5-phospho-alpha-D-ribose 1- diphosphate (PRPP) to the N9 position of the 6-oxopurines guanine and xanthine to form the corresponding ribonucleotides GMP (guanosine 5'- monophosphate) and XMP (xanthosine 5'-monophosphate), with the release of PPi. To a lesser extent, also acts on hypoxanthine (PubMed:9100006, PubMed:3886014). Does not ribophosphorylate adenine (PubMed:3886014). From Esch
  10598..10903   +  CDS            frsA (fragment): FRSA_ECOLI - Also known as yafA. Experimental evidence at protein level: Swiss-Prot protein existence level 1. Catalyzes the hydrolysis of esters (PubMed:15808744). Displays esterase activity toward pNP-butyrate (PubMed:15808744). May stimulate mixed-acid fermentation by acting as a fermentation/respiration switch that down-regulates respiration and up- regulates fermentation rates (PubMed:15169777). From Escherichia coli (strain K12).
  10907..10981   +  CDS            small t antigen (fragment): SV40 (simian virus 40) small t antigen
  10983..11048   +  intron         small t intron: SV40 (simian virus 40) small t antigen intron
  11178..11198   +  CDS            SV40 NLS: nuclear localization signal of SV40 (simian virus 40) large T antigen
  11517..11600   +  CDS            large T antigen (fragment): large T antigen from SV40 (simian virus 40)
  11623..11757   +  polyA_signal   SV40 poly(A) signal: SV40 polyadenylation signal
  11924..12253   +  CDS            nef (fragment): NEF_HV1BR - Experimental evidence at protein level: Swiss-Prot protein existence level 1. Extracellular Nef protein targets CD4(+) T-lymphocytes for apoptosis by interacting with CXCR4 surface receptors (PubMed:14990729). From Human immunodeficiency virus type 1 group M subtype B (isolate BRU/LAI) (HIV-1).
  12301..12558   +  LTR            5' LTR (truncated): truncated 5' long terminal repeat (LTR) from HIV-1
  12605..12730   +  misc_feature   HIV-1 Ψ: packaging signal of human immunodeficiency virus type 1
  12714..13077   +  CDS            HIV-1 gag (fragment): gag protein from human immunodeficiency virus 1; gag
  13223..13456   +  misc_feature   RRE: The Rev response element (RRE) of HIV-1 allows for Rev-dependent mRNA export from the nucleus to the cytoplasm.
  13833..13933   +  CDS            Rev (fragment): human immunodeficiency virus 1 (HIV-1) Rev protein; rev; enhances nuclear export of unspliced and incompletely spliced viral mRNAs
  13978..14095   +  misc_feature   cPPT/CTS: central polypurine tract and central termination sequence of HIV-1
  14149..14230   -  polyA_signal   SV40 poly(A) signal: SV40 polyadenylation signal
  14253..40      -  CDS            large T antigen (fragment) (across the origin): large T antigen from SV40 (simian virus 40)
>Addgene plasmid #180359 | pTRIP TRE BI_SEPT9_i1-14-GFP10_GFP11-14-SEPT7 Gmut2 | addgene full sequence | sequence record 358019 | Addgene NGS Result
AAGTAAAACCTCTACAAATGTGGTATGGCTGATTATGATCCTCTAGATTAAAAGATCTTCCCTTTCTTCT
TGTTCTTTTCCAAGGTTCTTGAAGAGTTCTGTTGTTCTAAAATACGTTGTTGAGCTTCCCAGTTTGCTTT
CTCATCCTCGAACTGACGACGTTTTTCCTCCAATTCTTTGTGCTGTGCTTCCAAATTCTTTTTCATTTGC
TCATGGCGCCGCTGGAGCTCAGCTTCAGAGTCCTTCAGTTTTTGAACTTTTTCTTTGACCTTCATCTCAA
ACACCTGCTCCATCTCCATCTCCATCTTCTTCATTTTAGCTACATGCTCCCTTCTTTCTTCTTCCATTTG
TGCCAGAGGGCTCTTAGTCAGCTGCCCTTTATTCTTGTTGTTATCAACTCCATTATAAGTCACAGCTGCA
AGTTTTCTGCTTCTGTAGTTCTCATAGTGGACATTATTAGTAACATCTTTCAAGTCCTGCATGTGTGTTC
TTATCAACATATTTCTTAGGATTGTAAAATCACAATCTTCACCATTTTCAACTTCAGCAACACCCCAAGG
ATACTGCCTTCCTCTGACCCTTTTGCCATTAACTTCAATGATAGTATTACTACCTACCACAGCAAGAGGT
AAACGGTCCTTTATCTTTTTAACAAGTTTATTTTCTTCTTCATCATCTGTTTCTGGAAATTCGTATATTT
TAATTTTATGTTCTTGGATTTCTTTCATTATCTGTTTTTTAAACTGTTGGCATTCCTCTGGTGTGAGTGT
GTCTGCTTTGGCAATAAGTGGGATGATATTCACTTTTTCATGCAAACGCTTCATAAACTCAATATCCAAT
GGTTTAAGTCCATGTCCTGAAGGAGCAATGAAGTATAAACAACACTGCACCCTGTTATCAGGCATCTGAC
GTCTGTTCACTCGTGATTCTGCATTTAGGTAGTCCTCAAATTTACTATCAATGTAGTCGATAACAGGCTG
CCAGCAATTACTATTATCCACTGCATCTCCAAATCCTGGGGTATCAACTATTGTGAGCAGCAACTGAACA
CCACCTTCTTTGATTAAAACTTTGGATTGTTCCACCTGTACAGTCTTTTTAATTCTATGAGAAGGACCTG
GATACTCTGGAGAATACAAATCTGTGAGGAATAATGAGTTGATTAATGTCGACTTTCCCAATCCAGATTC
ACCCACTACCATAAGCGTGAATTCAAAACCTCTCTTCACCGATTTTCTGTATACTTGATTTGGGAGATTG
GCAAATCCCACATAGCCTTCAAGGTTCTTCTGTTGAGCTACCATGGTGCTGCTGTTGACGCTCCTCTCCT
CAGCAGCAGCGGATCTCGCACTGACCGACATTCCGGAGGACCCACCACCTCCAGAGCCACCGCCACCATC
GATGGAGGCGTCGGTGATGCCGGCGGCGGTCACGTACTCCAGCAGCACCATGTGGTCGCGCTTCTCCATC
ATATGACCGGTGAATTCTCCAGGCGATCTGACGGTTCACTAAACGAGCTCTGCTTATATAGGCCTCCCAC
CGTACACGCCACCTCGACATACTCGAGTTTACTCCCTATCAGTGATAGAGAACGTATGTCGAGTTTACTC
CCTATCAGTGATAGAGAACGATGTCGAGTTTACTCCCTATCAGTGATAGAGAACGTATGTCGAGTTTACT
CCCTATCAGTGATAGAGAACGTATGTCGAGTTTACTCCCTATCAGTGATAGAGAACGTATGTCGAGTTTA
TCCCTATCAGTGATAGAGAACGTATGTCGAGTTTACTCCCTATCAGTGATAGAGAACGTATGTCGAGGTA
GGCGTGTACGGTGGGAGGCCTATATAAGCAGAGCTCGTTTAGTGAACCGTCAGATCGCCTGGAGATTTCG
AGCTCGGTACCGCGGATGAAGAAGTCTTACTCAGGAGGCACGCGGACCTCCAGTGGCCGGCTCCGGAGGC
TTGGTGACTCCAGTGGCCCAGCCTTAAAAAGATCTTTTGAGGTCGAGGAGGTCGAGACACCCAACTCCAC
CCCACCCCGGAGGGTCCAGACTCCCCTACTCCGAGCCACTGTGGCCAGCTCCACCCAGAAATTCCAGGAC
CTGGGCGTGAAGAACTCAGAACCCTCGGCCCGCCATGTGGACTCCCTAAGCCAACGCTCCCCCAAGGCGT
CCCTGCGGAGGGTGGAGCTCTCGGGCCCCAAGGCGGCCGAGCCGGTGTCCCGGCGCACTGAGCTGTCCAT
TGACATCTCGTCCAAGCAGGTGGAGAACGCCGGGGCCATCGGCCCGTCCCGGTTCGGGCTCAAGAGGGCC
GAGGTGTTGGGCCACAAGACGCCAGAACCGGCCCCTCGGAGGACGGAGATCACCATCGTCAAACCCCAGG
AGTCAGCCCACCGGAGGATGGAGCCCCCTGCCTCCAAGGTCCCCGAGGTGCCCACTGCCCCTGCCACCGA
CGCAGCCCCCAAGAGGGTGGAGATCCAGATGCCCAAGCCTGCTGAGGCGCCCACCGCCCCCAGCCCAGCC
CAGACCTTGGAGAATTCAGAGCCTGCCCCTGTGTCTCAGCTGCAGAGCAGGCTGGAGCCCAAGCCCCAGC
CCCCTGTGGCTGAGGCTACACCCCGGAGCCAGGAGGCCACTGAGGCGGCTCCCAGCTGCGTTGGCGACAT
GGCCGACACCCCCAGAGATGCCGGGCTCAAGCAGGCGCCTGCATCACGGAACGAGAAGGCCCCGGTGGAC
TTCGGCTACGTGGGGATTGACTCCATCCTGGAGCAGATGCGCCGGAAGGCCATGAAGCAGGGCTTCGAGT
TCAACATCATGGTGGTCGGGCAGAGCGGCTTGGGTAAATCCACCTTAATCAACACCCTCTTCAAATCCAA
AATCAGCCGGAAGTCGGTGCAGCCCACCTCAGAGGAGCGCATCCCCAAGACCATCGAGATCAAGTCCATC
ACGCACGATATTGAGGAGAAAGGCGTCCGGATGAAGCTGACAGTGATTGACACACCAGGGTTCGGGGACC
ACATCAACAACGAGAACTGCTGGCAGCCCATCATGAAGTTCATCAATGACCAGTACGAGAAATACCTGCA
GGAGGAGGTCAACATCAACCGCAAGAAGCGCATCCCGGACACCCGCGTCCACTGCTGCCTCTACTTCATC
CCCGCCACCGGCCACTCCCTCAGGCCCCTGGACATCGAGTTTATGAAACGCCTGAGCAAGGTGGTCAACA
TCGTCCCTGTCATCGCCAAGGCGGACACACTCACCCTGGAGGAGAGGGTCCACTTCAAACAGCGGATCAC
CGCAGACCTGCTGTCCAACGGCATCGACGTGTACCCCCAGAAGGAATTTGATGAGGACTCGGAGGACCGG
CTGGTGAACGAGAAGTTCCGGGAGATGATCCCATTTGCTGTGGTGGGCAGTGACCACGAGTACCAGGTCA
ACGGCAAGAGGATCCTTGGGAGGAAGACCAAGTGGGGTACCATCGAAGTTGAAAACACCACACACTGTGA
GTTTGCCTACCTGCGGGACCTTCTCATCAGGACGCACATGCAGAACATCAAGGACATCACCAGCAGCATC
CACTTCGAGGCGTACCGTGTGAAGCGCCTCAACGAGGGCAGCAGCGCCATGGCCAACGGCGTGGAGGAGA
AGGAGCCAGAAGCCCCAGAGATGATCGATGGTGGCGGTGGCTCTGGAGGTGGTGGGTCCTCCGGAATGGG
CGACCTGCCCGACGACCACTACCTGTCCACCCAGACCATCCTGAGCAAGGACCTGAACTAAGCTAGCTAA
TAGTTCCGCCCCTCTCCCTCCCCCCTAACGTTACTGGCCGAAGCCGCTTGGAATAAGGCCGGTGTGCGTT
TGTCTATATGTTATTTTCCACCATATTGCCGTCTTTTGGCAATGTGAGGGCCCGGAAACCTGGCCCTGTC
TTCTTGACGAGCATTCCTAGGGGTCTTTCCCCTCTCGCCAAAGGAATGCAAGGTCTGTTGAATGTCGTGA
AGGAAGCAGTTCCTCTGGAAGCTTCTTGAAGACAAACAACGTCTGTAGCGACCCTTTGCAGGCAGCGGAA
CCCCCCACCTGGCGACAGGTGCCTCTGCGGCCAAAAGCCACGTGTATAAGATACACCTGCAAAGGCGGCA
CAACCCCAGTGCCACGTTGTGAGTTGGATAGTTGTGGAAAGAGTCAAATGGCTCTCCTCAAGCGTATTCA
ACAAGGGGCTGAAGGATGCCCAGAAGGTACCCCATTGTATGGGATCTGATCTGGGGCCTCGGTGCACATG
CTTTACATGTGTTTAGTCGAGGTTAAAAAAACGTCTAGGCCCCCCGAACCACGGGGACGTGGTTTTCCTT
TGAAAAACACGATGCAAGCATGAGCGAGCTGATTAAGGAGAACATGCACATGAAGCTGTACATGGAGGGC
ACCGTGGACAACCATCACTTCAAGTGCACATCCGAGGGCGAAGGCAAGCCCTACGAGGGCACCCAGACCA
TGAGAATCAAGGTGGTCGAGGGCGGCCCTCTCCCCTTCGCCTTCGACATCCTGGCTACTAGCTTCCTCTA
CGGCAGCAAGACCTTCATCAACCACACCCAGGGCATCCCCGACTTCTTCAAGCAGTCCTTCCCTGAGGGC
TTCACATGGGAGAGAGTCACCACATACGAAGACGGGGGCGTGCTGACCGCTACCCAGGACACCAGCCTCC
AGGACGGCTGCCTCATCTACAACGTCAAGATCAGAGGGGTGAACTTCACATCCAACGGCCCTGTGATGCA
GAAGAAAACACTCGGCTGGGAGGCCTTCACCGAGACGCTGTACCCCGCTGACGGCGGCCTGGAAGGCAGA
AACGACATGGCCCTGAAGCTCGTGGGCGGGAGCCATCTGATCGCAAACATCAAGACCACATATAGATCCA
AGAAACCCGCTAAGAACCTCAAGATGCCTGGCGTCTACTATGTGGACTACAGACTGGAAAGAATCAAGGA
GGCCAACAACGAGACCTACGTCGAGCAGCACGAGGTGGCAGTGGCCAGATACTGCGACCTCCCTAGCAAA
CTGGGGCACAAGCTTAATTAAGGATCCAGCGGCCGCTCGAGACCTAGAAAAACATGGAGCAATCACAAGT
AGCAATACAGCAGCTACCAATGCTGATTGTGCCTGGCTAGAAGCACAAGAGGAGGAGGAGGTGGGTTTTC
CAGTCACACCTCAGGTACCTTTAAGACCAATGACTTACAAGGCAGCTGTAGATCTTAGCCACTTTTTAAA
AGAAAAGGGGGGACTGGAAGGGCTAATTCACTCCCAACGAAGACAAAATCGTCGAGAGATGCTGCATATA
AGCAGCTGCTTTTTGCTTGTACTGGGTCTCTCTGGTTAGACCAGATCTGAGCCTGGGAGCTCTCTGGCTA
ACTAGGGAACCCACTGCTTAAGCCTCAATAAAGCTTGCCTTGAGTGCTTCAAGTAGTGTGTGCCCGTCTG
TTGTGTGACTCTGGTAACTAGAGATCCCTCAGACCCTTTTAGTCAGTGTGGAAAATCTCTAGCAGTAGTA
GTTCATGTCATCTTATTATTCAGTATTTATAACTTGCAAAGAAATGAATATCAGAGAGTGAGAGGCCTTG
ACATTATAATAGATTTAGCAGGAATTGAACTAGGAGTGGAGCACACAGGCAAAGCTGCAGAAGTACTTGG
AAGAAGCCACCAGAGATACTCACGATTCTGCACATACCTGGCTAATCCCAGATCCTAAGGATTACATTAA
GTTTACTAACATTTATATAATGATTTATAGTTTAAAGTATAAACTTATCTAATTTACTATTCTGACAGAT
ATTAATTAATCCTCAAATATCATAAGAGATGATTACTATTATCCCCATTTAACACAAGAGGAAACTGAGA
GGGAAAGATGTTGAAGTAATTTTCCCACAATTACAGCATCCGTTAGTTACGACTCTATGATCTTCTGACA
CAAATTCCATTTACTCCTCACCCTATGACTCAGTCGAATATATCAAAGTTATGGACATTATGCTAAGTAA
CAAATTACCCTTTTATATAGTAAATACTGAGTAGATTGAGAGAAGAAATTGTTTGCAAACCTGAATAGCT
TCAAGAAGAAGAGAAGTGAGGATAAGAATAACAGTTGTCATTTAACAAGTTTTAACAAGTAACTTGGTTA
GAAAGGGATTCAAATGCATAAAGCAAGGGATAAATTTTTCTGGCAACAAGACTATACAATATAACCTTAA
ATATGACTTCAAATAATTGTTGGAACTTGATAAAACTAATTAAATATTATTGAAGATTATCAATATTATA
AATGTAATTTACTTTTAAAAAGGGAACATAGAAATGTGTATCATTAGAGTAGAAAACAATCCTTATTATC
ACAATTTGTCAAAACAAGTTTGTTATTAACACAAGTAGAATACTGCATTCAATTAAGTTGACTGCAGATT
TTGTGTTTTGTTAAAATTAGAAAGAGATAACAACAATTTGAATTATTGAAAGTAACATGTAAATAGTTCT
ACATACGTTCTTTTGACATCTTGTTCAATCATTGATCGAAGTTCTTTATCTTGGAAGAATTTGTTCCAAA
GACTCTGAAATAAGGAAAACAATCTATTATATAGTCTCACACCTTTGTTTTACTTTTAGTGATTTCAATT
TAATAATGTAAATGGTTAAAATTTATTCTTCTCTGAGATCATTTCACATTGCAGATAGAAAACCTGAGAC
TGGGGTAATTTTTATTAAAATCTAATTTAATCTCAGAAACACATCTTTATTCTAACATCAATTTTTCCAG
TTTGATATTATCATATAAAGTCAGCCTTCCTCATCTGCAGGTTCCACAACAAAAATCCAACCAACTGTGG
ATCAAAAATATTGGGAAAAAATTAAAAATAGCAATACAACAATAAAAAAATACAAATCAGAAAAACAGCA
CAGTATAACAACTTTATTTAGCATTTACAATCTATTAGGTATTATAAGTAATCTAGCCAGATCCTCTACG
CCGGACGCATCGTGGCCGGCATCACCGGCGCCACAGGTGCGGTTGCTGGCGCCTATATCGCCGACATCAC
CGATGGGGAAGATCGGGCTCGCCACTTCGGGCTCATGAGCGCTTGTTTCGGCGTGGGTATGGTGGCAGGC
CCCGTGGCCGGGGGACTGTTGGGCGCCATCTCCTTGCATGCACCATTCCTTGCGGCGGCGGTGCTCAACG
GCCTCAACCTACTACTGGGCTGCTTCCTAATGCAGGAGTCGCATAAGGGAGAGCGTCGAATGGTGCACTC
TCAGTACAATCTGCTCTGATGCCGCATAGTTAAGCCAGCCCCGACACCCGCCAACACCCGCTGACGCGCC
CTGACGGGCTTGTCTGCTCCCGGCATCCGCTTACAGACAAGCTGTGACCGTCTCCGGGAGCTGCATGTGT
CAGAGGTTTTCACCGTCATCACCGAAACGCGCGAGACGAAAGGGCCTCGTGATACGCCTATTTTTATAGG
TTAATGTCATGATAATAATGGTTTCTTAGACGTCAGGTGGCACTTTTCGGGGAAATGTGCGCGGAACCCC
TATTTGTTTATTTTTCTAAATACATTCAAATATGTATCCGCTCATGAGACAATAACCCTGATAAATGCTT
CAATAATATTGAAAAAGGAAGAGTATGAGTATTCAACATTTCCGTGTCGCCCTTATTCCCTTTTTTGCGG
CATTTTGCCTTCCTGTTTTTGCTCACCCAGAAACGCTGGTGAAAGTAAAAGATGCTGAAGATCAGTTGGG
TGCACGAGTGGGTTACATCGAACTGGATCTCAACAGCGGTAAGATCCTTGAGAGTTTTCGCCCCGAAGAA
CGTTTTCCAATGATGAGCACTTTTAAAGTTCTGCTATGTGGCGCGGTATTATCCCGTATTGACGCCGGGC
AAGAGCAACTCGGTCGCCGCATACACTATTCTCAGAATGACTTGGTTGAGTACTCACCAGTCACAGAAAA
GCATCTTACGGATGGCATGACAGTAAGAGAATTATGCAGTGCTGCCATAACCATGAGTGATAACACTGCG
GCCAACTTACTTCTGACAACGATCGGAGGACCGAAGGAGCTAACCGCTTTTTTGCACAACATGGGGGATC
ATGTAACTCGCCTTGATCGTTGGGAACCGGAGCTGAATGAAGCCATACCAAACGACGAGCGTGACACCAC
GATGCCTGTAGCAATGGCAACAACGTTGCGCAAACTATTAACTGGCGAACTACTTACTCTAGCTTCCCGG
CAACAATTAATAGACTGGATGGAGGCGGATAAAGTTGCAGGACCACTTCTGCGCTCGGCCCTTCCGGCTG
GCTGGTTTATTGCTGATAAATCTGGAGCCGGTGAGCGTGGGTCTCGCGGTATCATTGCAGCACTGGGGCC
AGATGGTAAGCCCTCCCGTATCGTAGTTATCTACACGACGGGGAGTCAGGCAACTATGGATGAACGAAAT
AGACAGATCGCTGAGATAGGTGCCTCACTGATTAAGCATTGGTAACTGTCAGACCAAGTTTACTCATATA
TACTTTAGATTGATTTAAAACTTCATTTTTAATTTAAAAGGATCTAGGTGAAGATCCTTTTTGATAATCT
CATGACCAAAATCCCTTAACGTGAGTTTTCGTTCCACTGAGCGTCAGACCCCGTAGAAAAGATCAAAGGA
TCTTCTTGAGATCCTTTTTTTCTGCGCGTAATCTGCTGCTTGCAAACAAAAAAACCACCGCTACCAGCGG
TGGTTTGTTTGCCGGATCAAGAGCTACCAACTCTTTTTCCGAAGGTAACTGGCTTCAGCAGAGCGCAGAT
ACCAAATACTGTTCTTCTAGTGTAGCCGTAGTTAGGCCACCACTTCAAGAACTCTGTAGCACCGCCTACA
TACCTCGCTCTGCTAATCCTGTTACCAGTGGCTGCTGCCAGTGGCGATAAGTCGTGTCTTACCGGGTTGG
ACTCAAGACGATAGTTACCGGATAAGGCGCAGCGGTCGGGCTGAACGGGGGGTTCGTGCACACAGCCCAG
CTTGGAGCGAACGACCTACACCGAACTGAGATACCTACAGCGTGAGCTATGAGAAAGCGCCACGCTTCCC
GAAGGGAGAAAGGCGGACAGGTATCCGGTAAGCGGCAGGGTCGGAACAGGAGAGCGCACGAGGGAGCTTC
CAGGGGGAAACGCCTGGTATCTTTATAGTCCTGTCGGGTTTCGCCACCTCTGACTTGAGCGTCGATTTTT
GTGATGCTCGTCAGGGGGGCGGAGCCTATGGAAAAACGCCAGCAACGCGGCCTTTTTACGGTTCCTGGCC
TTTTGCTGGCCTTTTGCTCACATGTTCTTTCCTGCGTTATCCCCTGATTCTGTGGATAACCGTATTACCG
CCTTTGAGTGAGCTGATACCGCTCGCCGCAGCCGAACGACCGAGCGCAGCGAGTCAGTGAGCGAGGAAGC
GGAAGAGCGCCCAATACGCAAACCGCCTCTCCCCGCGCGTTGGCCGATTCATTAATGCAGCTGTGGAATG
TGTGTCAGTTAGGGTGTGGAAAGTCCCCAGGCTCCCCAGCAGGCAGAAGTATGCAAAGCATGCATCTCAA
TTAGTCAGCAACCAGGTGTGGAAAGTCCCCAGGCTCCCCAGCAGGCAGAAGTATGCAAAGCATGCATCTC
AATTAGTCAGCAACCATAGTCCCGCCCCTAACTCCGCCCATCCCGCCCCTAACTCCGCCCAGTTCCGCCC
ATTCTCCGCCCCATGGCTGACTAATTTTTTTTATTTATGCAGAGGCCGAGGCCGCCTCGGCCTCTGAGCT
ATTCCAGAAGTAGTGAGGAGGCTTTTTTGGAGGCCTAGGCTTTTGCAAAAAGCTTGGACACAAGACAGGC
TTGCGAGATATGTTTGAGAATACCACTTTATCCCGCGTCAGGGAGAGGCAGTGCGTAAAAAGACGCGGAC
TCATGTGAAATACTGGTTTTTAGTGCGCCAGATCTCTATAATCTCGCGCAACCTATTTTCCCCTCGAACA
CTTTTTAAGCCGTAGATAAACAGGCTGGGACACTTCACATGAGCGAAAAATACATCGTCACCTGGGACAT
GTTGCAGATCCATGCACGTAAACTCGCAAGCCGACTGATGCCTTCTGAACAATGGAAAGGCATTATTGCC
GTAAGCCGTGGCGGTCTGTACCGGGTGCGTTACTGGCGCGTGAACTGGGTATTCGTCATGTCGATACCGT
TTGTATTTCCAGCTACGATCACGACAACCAGCGCGAGCTTAAAGTGCTGAAACGCGCAGAAGGCGATGGC
GAAGGCTTCATCGTTATTGATGACCTGGTGGATACCGGTGGTACTGCGGTTGCGATTCGTGAAATGTATC
CAAAAGCGCACTTTGTCACCATCTTCGCAAAACCGGCTGGTCGTCCGCTGGTTGATGACTATGTTGTTGA
TATCCCGCAAGATACCTGGATTGAACAGCCGTGGGATATGGGCGTCGTATTCGTCCCGCCAATCTCCGGT
CGCTAATCTTTTCAACGCCTGGCACTGCCGGGCGTTGTTCTTTTTAACTTCAGGCGGGTTACAATAGTTT
CCAGTAAGTATTCTGGAGGCTGCATCCATGACACAGGCAAACCTGAGCGAAACCCTGTTCAAACCCCGCT
TTAAACATCCTGAAACCTCGACGCTAGTCCGCCGCTTTAATCACGGCGCACAACCGCCTGTGCAGTCGGC
CCTTGATGGTAAAACCATCCCTCACTGGTATCGCATGATTAACCGTCTGATGTGGATCTGGCGCGGCATT
GACCCACGCGAAATCCTCGACGTCCAGGCACGTATTGTGATGAGCGATGCCGAACGTACCGACGATGATT
TATACGATACGGTGATTGGCTACCGTGGCGGCAACTGGATTTATGAGTGGGCCCCGGATCTTTGTGAAGG
AACCTTACTTCTGTGGTGTGACATAATTGGACAAACTACCTACAGAGATTTAAAGCTCTAAGGTAAATAT
AAAATTTTTAAGTGTATAATGTGTTAAACTACTGATTCTAATTGTTTGTGTATTTTAGATTCCAACCTAT
GGAACTGATGAATGGGAGCAGTGGTGGAATGCCTTTAATGAGGAAAACCTGTTTTGCTCAGAAGAAATGC
CATCTAGTGATGATGAGGCTACTGCTGACTCTCAACATTCTACTCCTCCAAAAAAGAAGAGAAAGGTAGA
AGACCCCAAGGACTTTCCTTCAGAATTGCTAAGTTTTTTGAGTCATGCTGTGTTTAGTAATAGAACTCTT
GCTTGCTTTGCTATTTACACCACAAAGGAAAAAGCTGCACTGCTATACAAGAAAATTATGGAAAAATATT
CTGTAACCTTTATAAGTAGGCATAACAGTTATAATCATAACATACTGTTTTTTCTTACTCCACACAGGCA
TAGAGTGTCTGCTATTAATAACTATGCTCAAAAATTGTGTACCTTTAGCTTTTTAATTTGTAAAGGGGTT
AATAAGGAATATTTGATGTATAGTGCCTTGACTAGAGATCATAATCAGCCATACCACATTTGTAGAGGTT
TTACTTGCTTTAAAAAACCTCCCACACCTCCCCCTGAACCTGAAACATAAAATGAATGCAATTGTTGTTG
TTAACTTGTTTATTGCAGCTTATAATGGTTACAAATAAAGCAATAGCATCACAAATTTCACAAATAAAGC
ATTTTTTTCACTGCATTCTAGTTGTGGTTTGTCCAAACTCATCAATGTATCTTATCATGTCTGGATCAAC
TGGATAACTCAAGCTAACCAAAATCATCCCAAACTTCCCACCCCATACCCTATTACCACTGCCAATTACC
TGTGGTTTCATTTACTCTAAACCTGTGATTCCTCTGAATTATTTTCATTTTAAAGAAATTGTATTTGTTA
AATATGTACTACAAACTTAGTAGTTGGAAGGGCTAATTCACTCCCAAAGAAGACAAGATATCCTTGATCT
GTGGATCTACCACACACAAGGCTACTTCCCTGATTAGCAGAACTACACACCAGGGCCAGGGGTCAGATAT
CCACTGACCTTTGGATGGTGCTACAAGCTAGTACCAGTTGAGCCAGATAAGGTAGAAGAGGCCAATAAAG
GAGAGAACACCAGCTTGTTACACCCTGTGAGCCTGCATGGGATGGATGACCCGGAGAGAGAAGTGTTAGA
GTGGAGGTTTGACAGCCGCCTAGCATTTCATCACGTGGCCCGAGAGCTGCATCCGGAGTACTTCAAGAAC
TGCTGATATCGAGCTTGCTACAAGGGACTTTCCGCTGGGGACTTTCCAGGGAGGCGTGGCCTGGGCGGGA
CTGGGGAGTGGCGAGCCCTCAGATCCTGCATATAAGCAGCTGCTTTTTGCCTGTACTGGGTCTCTCTGGT
TAGACCAGATCTGAGCCTGGGAGCTCTCTGGCTAACTAGGGAACCCACTGCTTAAGCCTCAATAAAGCTT
GCCTTGAGTGCTTCAAGTAGTGTGTGCCCGTCTGTTGTGTGACTCTGGTAACTAGAGATCCCTCAGACCC
TTTTAGTCAGTGTGGAAAATCTCTAGCAGTGGCGCCCGAACAGGGACTTGAAAGCGAAAGGGAAACCAGA
GGAGCTCTCTCGACGCAGGACTCGGCTTGCTGAAGCGCGCACGGCAAGAGGCGAGGGGCGGCGACTGGTG
AGTACGCCAAAAATTTTGACTAGCGGAGGCTAGAAGGAGAGAGATGGGTGCGAGAGCGTCAGTATTAAGC
GGGGGAGAATTAGATCGCGATGGGAAAAAATTCGGTTAAGGCCAGGGGGAAAGAAAAAATATAAATTAAA
ACATATAGTATGGGCAAGCAGGGAGCTAGAACGATTCGCAGTTAATCCTGGCCTGTTAGAAACATCAGAA
GGCTGTAGACAAATACTGGGACAGCTACAACCATCCCTTCAGACAGGATCAGAAGAACTTAGATCATTAT
ATAATACAGTAGCAACCCTCTATTGTGTGCATCAAAGGATAGAGATAAAAGACACCAAGGAAGCTTTAGA
CAAGATAGAGGAAGAGCAAAACAAAAGTAAGACCACCGCACAGCAAGCGGCCGCTGATCTTCAGACCTGG
AGGAGGAGATATGAGGGACAATTGGAGAAGTGAATTATATAAATATAAAGTAGTAAAAATTGAACCATTA
GGAGTAGCACCCACCAAGGCAAAGAGAAGAGTGGTGCAGAGAGAAAAAAGAGCAGTGGGAATAGGAGCTT
TGTTCCTTGGGTTCTTGGGAGCAGCAGGAAGCACTATGGGCGCAGCGTCAATGACGCTGACGGTACAGGC
CAGACAATTATTGTCTGGTATAGTGCAGCAGCAGAACAATTTGCTGAGGGCTATTGAGGCGCAACAGCAT
CTGTTGCAACTCACAGTCTGGGGCATCAAGCAGCTCCAGGCAAGAATCCTGGCTGTGGAAAGATACCTAA
AGGATCAACAGCTCCTGGGGATTTGGGGTTGCTCTGGAAAACTCATTTGCACCACTGCTGTGCCTTGGAA
TGCTAGTTGGAGTAATAAATCTCTGGAACAGATTTGGAATCACACGACCTGGATGGAGTGGGACAGAGAA
ATTAACAATTACACAAGCTTAATACACTCCTTAATTGAAGAATCGCAAAACCAGCAAGAAAAGAATGAAC
AAGAATTATTGGAATTAGATAAATGGGCAAGTTTGTGGAATTGGTTTAACATAACAAATTGGCTGTGGTA
TATAAAATTATTCATAATGATAGTAGGAGGCTTGGTAGGTTTAAGAATAGTTTTTGCTGTACTTTCTATA
GTGAATAGAGTTAGGCAGGGATATTCACCATTATCGTTTCAGACCCACCTCCCAACCCCGAGGGGACCCG
ACAGGCCCGAAGGAATAGAAGAAGAAGGTGGAGAGAGAGACAGAGACAGATCCATTCGATTAGTGAACGG
ATCTCGACGGTATCGCCGAATTCACAAATGGCAGTATTCATCCACAATTTTAAAAGAAAAGGGGGGATTG
GGGGGTACAGTGCAGGGGAAAGAATAGTAGACATAATAGCAACAGACATACAAACTAAAGAATTACAAAA
ACAAATTACAAAAATTCAAAATTTTCGGGTTTATTACAGGGACAGCAGAGATCCACTTTGGCTGATACGC
GTACGTCGGCAGTGAAAAAAATGCTTTATTTGTGAAATTTGTGATGCTATTGCTTTATTTGTAACCATTA
TAAGCTGCAATAAACAAGTTAACAACAACAATTGCATTCATTTTATGTTTCAGGTTCAGGGGGAGGTGTG
GGAGGTTTTTTAAAGC
